>Addgene plasmid #78247 | pDHJS4 AN- | depositor partial sequence | sequence record 146130 | attB insert
GATCGCGCGGTGCGGGTGCCAGGGCGTGCCCTTGGGCTCCCCGGGCGCGTACTG
