>Addgene plasmid #78247 | pDHJS4 AN- | depositor partial sequence | sequence record 146131 | attP insert
CTAGCGCACACAATTGATGACTTGATCTAGAGTAGTGCCCCAACTGGGGTAACCTTTGAGTTCTCTCAGT
TGGGGGCGTAGG
