>Addgene plasmid #78247 | pDHJS4 AN- | addgene partial sequence | sequence record 148961 | F1ori-F 5'-GTGGACTCTTGTTCCAAACTGG-3'
TTCTTTTGATTTATAAGGGATTTTGCCGATTTCGGCCTATTGGTTAAAAAATGAGCTGATTTAACAAAAA
TTTAACGCGAATTTTAACAAAATATTAACGCTTACAATTTCCATTCGCCATTCAGGCTGCGCAACTGTTG
GGAAGGGCGATCGGTGCGGGCCTCTTCGCTATTACGCCAGCTGGCGAAAGGGGGATGTGCTGCAAGGCGA
TTAAGTTGGGTAACGCCAGGGTTTTCCCAGTCACGACGTTGTAAAACGACGGCCAGTGAATTGTAATACG
ACTCACTATAGGGCGAATTGGGTACCGGGCCCCCCCTCGAGGTCGACGGTATCGATAAGCTAGATCGCGC
GGTGCGGGTGCCAGGGCGTGCCCTTGGGCTCCCCGGGCGCGTACTGAATTCAGGACCTTGAACGCGAGGT
GCGCGGCTGTCAGGATTACGCGTGATTATCTGGCCGGGCTACTCGGTGTACAACAAGGTCTTCGATTTCG
AGGCCCCTGTGCGCGGTCAGAATGCCAAAATGGTTATGACCTCCGTATCCGGCCACATGATGCAGCTGGC
ATTCCAGGTGTCTTACAAAAATTGGAGAACGGTGGATCCGCGCTCTTTATTCGACGCGCCGGTGGAAAAG
GGCGTGGGCTCGGATTATGAGCCTATCAAAAGGACCTTGGAACGCGAGGTGCGCGGCTGTCAGGGATTGA
TTATCTGGACGGATTGCGATCGCGAGGGCGAGAACATTGGCTACGAGATTATTGATGTGCGGCCGCATCC
GAGCCATTGGAAGATTAGGTTCTGCTAGCGCACACAATTGATGACTTGATCTAGAGTAGTGCCCCAACTG
GGGGTAACCTTTGAGTTCTCTCAGTTGGGGGCGTAGGATATGAGCTCCAGCTTTTGTTCCCTTTAGTGAG
GGTTAATTTCGAGCTTGGCGTAATCATGGTCATAGCTGTTTCCTGTGTGAAATTGTTATCCGCTCACAAT
TCCACACAACATACGAGCCGGAAGCATAAAGTGTAAAGCCTGGGGTGCCTAATGAGTGAGCTAAC
