>Addgene plasmid #78247 | pDHJS4 AN- | addgene partial sequence | sequence record 148962 | L4440 5'-AGCGAGTCAGTGAGCGAG-3'
AACCGCCTCTCCCCGCGCGTTGGCCGATTCATTAATGCAGCTGGCACGACAGGTTTCCCGACTGGAAAGC
GGGCAGTGAGCGCAACGCAATTAATGTGAGTTAGCTCACTCATTAGGCACCCCAGGCTTTACACTTTATG
CTTCCGGCTCGTATGTTGTGTGGAATTGTGAGCGGATAACAATTTCACACAGGAAACAGCTATGACCATG
ATTACGCCAAGCTCGAAATTAACCCTCACTAAAGGGAACAAAAGCTGGAGCTCATATCCTACGCCCCCAA
CTGAGAGAACTCAAAGGTTACCCCAGTTGGGGCACTACTCTAGATCAAGTCATCAATTGTGTGCGCTAGC
AGAACCTAATCTTCCAATGGCTCGGATGCGGCCGCACATCAATAATCTCGTAGCCAATGTTCTCGCCCTC
GCGATCGCAATCCGTCCAGATAATCAATCCCTGACAGCCGCGCACCTCGCGTTCCAAGGTCCTTTTGATA
GGCTCATAATCCGAGCCCACGCCCTTTTCCACCGGCGCGTCGAATAAAGAGCGCGGATCCACCGTTCTCC
AATTTTTGTAAGACACCTGGAATGCCAGCTGCATCATGTGGCCGGATACGGAGGTCATAACCATTTTGGC
ATTCTGACCGCGCACAGGGGCCTCGAAATCGAAGACCTTGTTGTACACCGAGTAGCCCGGCCAGATAATC
ACGCGTAATCCTGACAGCCGCGCACCTCGCGTTCAAGGTCCTGAATTCAGTACGCGCCCGGGGAGCCCAA
GGGCACGCCCTGGCACCCGCACCGCGCGATCTAGCTTATCGATACCGTCGACCTCGAGGGGGGGCCCGGT
ACCCAATTCGCCCTATAGTGAGTCGTATTACAATTCACTGGCCGTCGTTTTACAACGTCGTGACTGGGAA
AACCCTGGCGTTACCCAACTTAATCGCCTTGCAGCACATCCCCCTTTCGCCAGCTGGCGTAATAGCGAAG
AGGCCCGCACCGATCGCCCTTCCCAACAGTTGCGCAGCCTGAATGGCGAATGGAAATTGTAAGCGTTA
