[The description below was written by a language model from this plasmid's Addgene catalogue record.]
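Description:
pDHJS4 AN- is a small, high-copy bacterial plasmid built on the pDHJS3 AN- backbone (recorded as 3413 bp without inserts) and selected in E. coli with ampicillin. It is not an expression vector. It serves as a source of DNA for assembling a defined recombination-intermediate substrate in vitro. The record notes that a helper phage or helper phagemid is needed to obtain single-stranded DNA from it, which implies that it behaves as a phagemid with a filamentous-phage origin. However, no feature table is provided, and the replication origins and other backbone elements are not listed explicitly.

The modifications relative to the parent plasmid are two short recombinase attachment sites. A 48 bp attB site was cloned between BglII and EcoRI, with the BglII site destroyed in the process. A 75 bp attP site was cloned between NheI and NdeI, with the NdeI site destroyed. attB and attP are the bacterial and phage partner sites recognised by site-specific integrases, which recombine them into hybrid product sites. The record does not state which integrase system these particular sites belong to, nor how the recombination step is used in substrate assembly.

The stated purpose is that this is one of four plasmids required together to create the mismatched quadruple Holliday junction substrate (MM-QHJS), part of a set of improved methods for producing migratable Holliday junctions. Such substrates are generally used to study enzymes that bind, branch-migrate or resolve Holliday junctions. The meaning of the "AN-" designation is not explained in the record.
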