Addgene plasmid #78247: pDHJS4 AN-
Purpose: One of four plasmids needed to create the mismatched quadruple Holliday junction substrate (MM-QHJS).
Depositing lab: Tao-shih Hsieh. Depositing organization: Duke University. Publication: Improved methods for creating migratable Holliday junction substrates. Chen SH, Plank JL, Willcox S, Griffith JD, Hsieh TS. Nucleic Acids Res. 2013 Mar 1;41(5):e60. doi: 10.1093/nar/gks1343. Epub 2012 Dec 28. PubMed 23275569.
Backbone
  Vector backbone: pDHJS3 AN-
  Backbone manufacturer: Addgene #78241
  Backbone size w/o insert (bp): 3413
  Modifications to backbone: inserted attB and attP sites
Growth in bacteria
  Bacterial resistance: Ampicillin, 100 μg/mL
  Growth temperature: 37°C
  Growth strain: DH5alpha
  Growth instructions: This plasmid requires a helper phagemid to make single stranded DNA. Suggested helper phaemids: M13K07 (available from NEB) or pM13g (available from Andrew Bradbury at Los Alamos National Laboratory- PMID: 17088290). If using M13K07 helper phagemid, transform plasmid DNA in XL2 MRF'. If using pM13g helper phagemid, transform plasmid DNA in DH5alpha.
  Copy number: High Copy
Gene/Insert 1
  Gene/Insert name: attB
  Insert size (bp): 48
  Cloning method: Restriction Enzyme; 5′ cloning site BglII (destroyed during cloning); 3′ cloning site EcoRI (not destroyed)
  Sequencing primers: 5′ none
Gene/Insert 2
  Gene/Insert name: attP
  Insert size (bp): 75
  Cloning method: Restriction Enzyme; 5′ cloning site NheI (not destroyed); 3′ cloning site NdeI (destroyed during cloning)
  Sequencing primers: 5′ none
Terms and licenses: Academic/Nonprofit Terms; Industry Terms: Not Available to Industry
How to cite: pDHJS4 AN- was a gift from Tao-shih Hsieh (Addgene plasmid # 78247 ; http://n2t.net/addgene:78247 ; RRID:Addgene_78247)
